Addgene plasmid #241187: SA-linker-P2A-mem-mScarlet-ORF-2
Purpose: Middle entry vector for mini-Golden subcloning platform; mScarlet
Depositing lab: Junsu Kang. Depositing organization: University of Wisconsin, Madison. Publication: Advancing knock-in approaches for robust genome editing in zebrafish. Rodriguez-Parks A, Beezley EG, Manna S, Silaban I, Almutawa SI, Cao S, Ahmed H, Guyer M, Baker S, Richards MP, Kang J. Biol Open. 2026 Feb 2:bio.062472. doi: 10.1242/bio.062472. PubMed 41630603.
Backbone
  Vector backbone: pU6a:sgRNA#39
  Vector type: Mini-Golden
Growth in bacteria
  Bacterial resistance: Spectinomycin, 50 μg/mL
  Growth temperature: 37°C
  Growth strain: DH5alpha
  Copy number: Unknown
Gene/Insert
  Gene/Insert name: mScarlet
  Species: Synthetic
  Mutation: TCGC linker
  Cloning method: Restriction Enzyme; 5′ cloning site Unknown (unknown if destroyed); 3′ cloning site Unknown (unknown if destroyed)
Terms and licenses: Academic/Nonprofit Terms; Industry Terms: Not Available to Industry
How to cite: SA-linker-P2A-mem-mScarlet-ORF-2 was a gift from Junsu Kang (Addgene plasmid # 241187 ; http://n2t.net/addgene:241187 ; RRID:Addgene_241187)
