[The description below was written by a language model from this plasmid's Addgene catalogue record and pLannotate feature annotations shown in this document.]
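Description:
SA-linker-P2A-mem-mScarlet-ORF-2 is a small (about 3.6 kb) bacterial cloning plasmid that serves as a middle entry vector in the mini-Golden subcloning platform, a modular assembly system developed for building knock-in donor constructs for genome editing in zebrafish. It is built on the pU6a:sgRNA#39 backbone and is propagated in E. coli through a high-copy ColE1/pUC-type origin. Selection is with spectinomycin, conferred by the aadA (SmR) aminoglycoside adenylyltransferase gene. That gene sits downstream of a fragment of the class 1 integron Pc promoter and a short remnant of a gentamicin resistance gene. rrnB T1 and T2 terminators and short lacZα, lacI and multiple-cloning-site fragments are backbone remnants with no evident role in the payload.

The payload, as the name indicates, is a promoterless cassette consisting of a splice acceptor (SA), a linker (recorded as a TCGC linker), a P2A self-cleaving peptide and a membrane-targeted ("mem") mScarlet red fluorescent protein. The automated annotation detects only the fluorescent protein coding region, matched as a partial hit to an mScarlet-I derivative. It also finds an SV40 polyadenylation signal shortly downstream, annotated on the opposite strand. The SA, P2A and membrane tag are not annotated individually. In this kind of design, the splice acceptor lets the cassette be spliced into an endogenous transcript after integration, and P2A separates the reporter from the upstream host protein so that red membrane fluorescence reports expression of the targeted locus. The "ORF-2" suffix probably denotes one of a set of reading-frame variants set by the linker, though the record does not say so explicitly. The cloning sites used are also not recorded.
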