Features (pLannotate 1.2.2; 12 found; start..end, strand, type, name):
     41..84      +  terminator     rrnB T1 terminator: Escherichia coli rrnB; transcription terminator T1 from the E. coli rrnB gene
    131..167     -  CDS            lacZα (fragment): LacZα fragment of β-galactosidase; lacZ fragment
    381..418     +  misc_feature   MCS (fragment): multiple cloning site
    432..1102    +  CDS            mScarlet-2I (fragment): mScarlet-I derivative in which the N- and C-termini have been modified to reduce cytotoxicity (Valbuena et al., 2020) preserves the original mammalian codon optimization
   1129..1146    -  promoter       T7 promoter (fragment): promoter for bacteriophage T7 RNA polymerase
   1151..1285    -  polyA_signal   SV40 poly(A) signal: SV40 polyadenylation signal
   1460..1483    +  promoter       Pc promoter (fragment): intI1 (promoter lies within the coding sequence); class 1 integron promoter
   1659..1715    +  CDS            GmR (fragment): gentamycin acetyltransferase; aacC1; confers resistance to gentamycin
   1722..2513    +  CDS            SmR: aminoglycoside adenylyltransferase (Murphy, 1985); aadA; confers resistance to spectinomycin and streptomycin
   2606..3194    +  rep_origin     ori: high-copy-number ColE1/pMB1/pBR322/pUC origin of replication
   3377..3469    +  CDS            lacI (fragment): lac repressor; lacI; The lac repressor binds to the lac operator to inhibit transcription in E. coli. This inhibition can be relieved by adding lactose or isopropyl-β-D-thiogalactopyranoside (IPTG).
   3524..3551    -  terminator     rrnB T2 terminator: transcription terminator T2 from the E. coli rrnB gene
>Addgene plasmid #241187 | SA-linker-P2A-mem-mScarlet-ORF-2 | addgene full sequence | sequence record 482179 | Addgene NGS Result
ATTTGTCCTACTCAGGAGAGCGTTCACCGACAAACAACAGATAAAACGAAAGGCCCAGTCTTCCGACTGA
GCCTTTCGTTTTATTTGATGCCTGGCAGTTCCCTACTCTCGCGTTAACGCTAGCATGGATGTTTTCCCAG
TCACGACGTTGTAAAACGACGGCCAGTCTTAAGCTCGGGCCCGGTCTCTTCGCCACTAATCCGGAGTGTG
TGTGTGTTTCTGACGTGTCTCTCTCTTCCCTTTTTTTTTTCAGCGGCTCTGGGGCTACAAACTTCTCTCT
GCTGAAACAAGCTGGCGACGTGGAGGAGAACCCTGGACCTATGCTGTGCTGCATCAGAAGAACTAAACCG
GTTGAGAAGAATGAAGAGGCCGATCAGGAGCTGCAGTCGACGGTACCGCGGGCCCGGGACCCACCGGTCG
CCACCAAGCTTATGGATAGCACCGAGGCAGTGATCAAGGAGTTCATGCGGTTCAAGGTGCACATGGAGGG
CTCCATGAACGGCCACGAGTTCGAGATCGAGGGCGAGGGCGAGGGCCGCCCCTACGAGGGCACCCAGACC
GCCAAGCTGAGGGTGACCAAGGGTGGCCCCCTGCCCTTCTCCTGGGACATCCTGTCCCCTCAGTTCATGT
ACGGCTCCAGGGCCTTCACGAAGCACCCCGCCGACATCCCCGACTACTGGAAGCAGTCCTTCCCCGAGGG
CTTCAAGTGGGAGCGCGTGATGAACTTCGAGGACGGCGGCGCCGTGTCCGTGGCCCAGGACACCTCCCTG
GAGGACGGCACCCTGATCTACAAGGTGAAGCTCCGCGGCACCAACTTCCCTCCTGACGGCCCCGTAATGC
AGAAGAAGACAATGGGCTGGGAAGCATCCACCGAGCGGTTGTACCCCGAGGACGTCGTGCTGAAGGGCGA
CATTAAGATGGCCCTGCGCCTGAAGGACGGCGGCCGCTACCTGGCGGACTTCAAGACCACCTACAGGGCC
AAGAAGCCCGTGCAGATGCCCGGCGCCTTCAACATCGACCGCAAGTTGGACATCACATCCCACAACGAGG
ACTACACCGTGGTGGAACAGTACGAACGCTCCGTGGCCCGCCACTCCACCGGCGGCTCCGGTGGCTCCTA
ATCTAGAACTATAGTGAGTCGTATTACGTAGATCCAGACATGATAAGATACATTGATGAGTTTGGACAAA
CCACAACTAGAATGCAGTGAAAAAAATGCTTTATTTGTGAAATTTGTGATGCTATTGCTTTATTTGTAAC
CATTATAAGCTGCAATAAACAAGTTAACAACAACAATTGCATTCATTTTATGTTTCAGGTTCAGGGGGAG
GTGTGGGAGGTTTTTTAATTCCTCAAGAGACCTCTAGACCAGCCAGGACAGAAATGCCTCGACTTCGCTG
CTACCCAAGGTTGCCGGGTGACGCACACCGTGGAAACGGATGAAGGCACGAACCCAGTGGACATAAGCCT
GTTCGGTTCGTAAGCTGTAATGCAAGTAGCGTATGCGCTCACGCAACTGGTCCAGAACCTTGACCGAACG
CAGCGGTGGTAACGGCGCAGTGGCGGTTTTCATGGCTTGTTATGACTGTTTTTTTGGGGTACAGTCTATG
CCTCGGGCATCCAAGCAGCAAGCGCGTTACGCCGTGGGTCGATGTTTGATGTTATGGAGCAGCAACGATG
TTACGCAGCAGGGCAGTCGCCCTAAAACAAAGTTAAACATTATGAGGGAAGCGGTGATCGCCGAAGTATC
GACTCAACTATCAGAGGTAGTTGGCGTCATCGAGCGCCATCTCGAACCGACGTTGCTGGCCGTACATTTG
TACGGCTCCGCAGTGGATGGCGGCCTGAAGCCACACAGTGATATTGATTTGCTGGTTACGGTGACCGTAA
GGCTTGATGAAACAACGCGGCGAGCTTTGATCAACGACCTTTTGGAAACTTCGGCTTCCCCTGGAGAGAG
CGAGATTCTCCGCGCTGTAGAAGTCACCATTGTTGTGCACGACGACATCATTCCGTGGCGTTATCCAGCT
AAGCGCGAACTGCAATTTGGAGAATGGCAGCGCAATGACATTCTTGCAGGTATCTTCGAGCCAGCCACGA
TCGACATTGATCTGGCTATCTTGCTGACAAAAGCAAGAGAACATAGCGTTGCCTTGGTAGGTCCAGCGGC
GGAGGAACTCTTTGATCCGGTTCCTGAACAGGATCTATTTGAGGCGCTAAATGAAACCTTAACGCTATGG
AACTCGCCGCCCGACTGGGCTGGCGATGAGCGAAATGTAGTGCTTACGTTGTCCCGCATTTGGTACAGCG
CAGTAACCGGCAAAATCGCGCCGAAGGATGTCGCTGCCGACTGGGCAATGGAGCGCCTGCCGGCCCAGTA
TCAGCCCGTCATACTTGAAGCTAGACAGGCTTATCTTGGACAAGAAGAAGATCGCTTGGCCTCGCGCGCA
GATCAGTTGGAAGAATTTGTCCACTACGTGAAAGGCGAGATCACCAAGGTAGTCGGCAAATAACCCTCGA
GCCACCCATGACCAAAATCCCTTAACGTGAGTTACGCGTCGTTCCACTGAGCGTCAGACCCCGTAGAAAA
GATCAAAGGATCTTCTTGAGATCCTTTTTTTCTGCGCGTAATCTGCTGCTTGCAAACAAAAAAACCACCG
CTACCAGCGGTGGTTTGTTTGCCGGATCAAGAGCTACCAACTCTTTTTCCGAAGGTAACTGGCTTCAGCA
GAGCGCAGATACCAAATACTGTTCTTCTAGTGTAGCCGTAGTTAGGCCACCACTTCAAGAACTCTGTAGC
ACCGCCTACATACCTCGCTCTGCTAATCCTGTTACCAGTGGCTGCTGCCAGTGGCGATAAGTCGTGTCTT
ACCGGGTTGGACTCAAGACGATAGTTACCGGATAAGGCGCAGCGGTCGGGCTGAACGGGGGGTTCGTGCA
CACAGCCCAGCTTGGAGCGAACGACCTACACCGAACTGAGATACCTACAGCGTGAGCTATGAGAAAGCGC
CACGCTTCCCGAAGGGAGAAAGGCGGACAGGTATCCGGTAAGCGGCAGGGTCGGAACAGGAGAGCGCACG
AGGGAGCTTCCAGGGGGAAACGCCTGGTATCTTTATAGTCCTGTCGGGTTTCGCCACCTCTGACTTGAGC
GTCGATTTTTGTGATGCTCGTCAGGGGGGCGGAGCCTATGGAAAAACGCCAGCAACGCGGCCTTTTTACG
GTTCCTGGCCTTTTGCTGGCCTTTTGCTCACATGTTCTTTCCTGCGTTATCCCCTGATTCTGTGGATAAC
CGTATTACCGCCTTTGAGTGAGCTGATACCGCTCGCCGCAGCCGAACGACCGAGCGCAGCGAGTCAGTGA
GCGAGGAAGCGGAAGAGCGCCCAATACGCAAACCGCCTCTCCCCGCGCGTTGGCCGATTCATTAATGCAG
CTGGCACGACAGGTTTCCCGACTGGAAAGCGGGCAGTGAGCGCAACGCAATTAATACGCGTACCGCTAGC
CAGGAAGAGTTTGTAGAAACGCAAAAAGGCCATCCGTCAGGATGGCCTTCTGCTTAGTTTGATGCCTGGC
AGTTTATGGCGGGCGTCCTGCCCGCCACCCTCCGGGCCGTTGCTTCACAACGTTCAAATCCGCTCCCGGC
GG
